Addgene plasmid #130848: SUN2delCCec
Purpose: Expression of plant LINC fluorescent fusion protein for cell biology
Depositing lab: Hank Bass. Depositing organization: Florida State University, Tallahassee. Publication: Identification and characterization of genes encoding the nuclear envelope LINC complex in the monocot species Zea mays. Gumber HK, McKenna JF, Estrada AL, Tolmie AF, Graumann K, Bass HW. J Cell Sci. 2019 Feb 11;132(3). pii: jcs.221390. doi: 10.1242/jcs.221390. PubMed 30659121.
Backbone
  Vector backbone: pDONR221
  Vector type: Gateway entry vector
Growth in bacteria
  Bacterial resistance: Kanamycin, 50 μg/mL
  Growth temperature: 37°C
  Growth strain: DH5alpha
  Copy number: High Copy
Gene/Insert
  Gene/Insert name: SUN2
  Species: Zea mays (maize)
  Mutation: Deletion of coiled coil domain
  Tag / fusion protein: mCherry-FLAG-HA (N terminal on insert)
  Cloning method: Unknown
  Sequencing primers: 5′ GTAAAACGACGGCCAGT; 3′ AACAGCTATGACCATG
Terms and licenses: Academic/Nonprofit Terms; Industry Terms: Not Available to Industry
How to cite: SUN2delCCec was a gift from Hank Bass (Addgene plasmid # 130848 ; http://n2t.net/addgene:130848 ; RRID:Addgene_130848)
