[The description below was written by a language model from this plasmid's Addgene catalogue record and pLannotate feature annotations shown in this document.]
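Description:
SUN2delCCec is a Gateway entry clone built on the pDONR221 backbone. It carries a maize (Zea mays) SUN2 coding sequence from which the coiled-coil domain has been deleted. The 4,566 nt plasmid is propagated in E. coli from a high-copy ColE1/pUC-type origin and selected with kanamycin through an aph(3')-Ia resistance gene. Other backbone elements in the feature table are the rrnB T1 and T2 transcription terminators, which insulate the cloning region from read-through transcription. There is also a T7 promoter just outside attL2, along with short lacI and lacZα fragments that are vector remnants.

The payload lies between the attL1 and attL2 recombination sites. An mCherry open reading frame begins immediately after attL1, and according to the catalogue entry it is part of an N-terminal mCherry-FLAG-HA tag fused to the SUN2 deletion mutant. The automated annotation labels only mCherry. The FLAG and HA epitopes and the SUN2 sequence itself are not annotated, but they presumably occupy the roughly 1.3 kb unannotated stretch between the end of mCherry and attL2. No eukaryotic or plant promoter is present within the attL-flanked cassette, as is usual for an entry vector. Expression therefore depends on transferring the fusion by an LR Clonase reaction into a destination vector that supplies the promoter and terminator; the record does not say which destination vector was used.

The stated purpose is expression of a fluorescently tagged plant LINC (linker of nucleoskeleton and cytoskeleton) complex protein for cell biology. SUN-domain proteins are the inner nuclear membrane components of this complex. A coiled-coil deletion variant of this kind would typically be compared with the full-length protein in localisation or interaction studies at the nuclear envelope, with the red fluorescence used for imaging and the epitope tags for antibody-based detection.
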