Features (pLannotate 1.2.2; 10 found; start..end, strand, type, name):
     33..132     +  protein_bind   attL1: mutant version of attL; recombination site for the Gateway® LR reaction LR Clonase™
    135..842     +  CDS            mCherry: mCherry is a basic (constitutively fluorescent) red fluorescent protein published in 2004, derived from Discosoma sp.. It is reported to be a very rapidly-maturing monomer with low acid sensitivity.
   2155..2254    -  protein_bind   attL2: mutant version of attL; recombination site for the Gateway® LR reaction LR Clonase™
   2272..2290    -  promoter       T7 promoter: promoter for bacteriophage T7 RNA polymerase
   2424..3233    +  CDS            KanR: aminoglycoside phosphotransferase; aph(3')-Ia; confers resistance to kanamycin in bacteria or G418 (Geneticin®) in eukaryotes
   3380..3968    +  rep_origin     ori: high-copy-number ColE1/pMB1/pBR322/pUC origin of replication
   4151..4243    +  CDS            lacI (fragment): lac repressor; lacI; The lac repressor binds to the lac operator to inhibit transcription in E. coli. This inhibition can be relieved by adding lactose or isopropyl-β-D-thiogalactopyranoside (IPTG).
   4298..4325    -  terminator     rrnB T2 terminator: transcription terminator T2 from the E. coli rrnB gene
   4457..4500    +  terminator     rrnB T1 terminator: Escherichia coli rrnB; transcription terminator T1 from the E. coli rrnB gene
   4547..17      -  CDS            lacZα (fragment) (across the origin): LacZα fragment of β-galactosidase; lacZ fragment
>Addgene plasmid #130848 | SUN2delCCec | addgene full sequence | sequence record 255541 | Addgene NGS Result
GTAAAACGACGGCCAGTCTTAAGCTCGGGCCCCAAATAATGATTTTATTTTGACTGATAGTGACCTGTTC
GTTGCAACAAATTGATGAGCAATGCTTTTTTATAATGCCAACTTTGTACAAAAAAGCAGGCTTCATGGTG
TCCAAGGGCGAGGAGGACAACATGGCCATCATTAAGGAGTTCATGCGCTTCAAGGTCCACATGGAGGGCT
CCGTTAATGGGCATGAGTTCGAGATCGAGGGGGAGGGCGAGGGGAGGCCCTACGAGGGCACACAGACTGC
CAAGCTGAAGGTGACGAAGGGCGGGCCTCTCCCCTTCGCCTGGGACATCCTGTCGCCTCAGTTCATGTAC
GGCTCTAAGGCCTACGTGAAGCACCCCGCTGACATTCCAGATTACCTCAAGCTGAGCTTCCCGGAGGGCT
TCAAGTGGGAGCGGGTTATGAACTTCGAGGACGGCGGGGTGGTCACGGTGACCCAGGACTCCAGCCTCCA
GGATGGCGAGTTCATCTACAAGGTCAAGCTGCGCGGCACAAATTTCCCTTCCGACGGGCCGGTTATGCAG
AAGAAGACTATGGGCTGGGAGGCCTCGTCTGAGCGGATGTACCCGGAGGATGGCGCGCTCAAGGGGGAGA
TTAAGCAGCGCCTCAAGCTGAAGGACGGTGGCCACTACGATGCTGAGGTGAAGACCACGTACAAGGCCAA
GAAGCCGGTCCAGCTCCCAGGCGCCTACAACGTTAATATCAAGCTGGACATTACATCGCACAACGAGGAT
TACACTATCGTGGAGCAGTACGAGAGGGCCGAGGGCAGGCATTCTACGGGCGGGATGGACGAGCTGTACA
AGGGCGCCGGGGATTACAAGGACGATGACGATAAGGCGTACCCTTACGACGTCCCCGATTACGCGGGCGC
CGGGATGGCTTCTCCCTCATTCGCGGCCGCTGCTACCTCTCCGGCGTCATCCCCACTCACGCTGGACGCT
ATCCCACTGGCCTCAAGGCCCGCCCCAGGCGCCGCTGCGGCCCAGCGGAAGCGCTCGGTGTTCCTCCTGA
ACCACCGGCCTCATCCGGTCTCGCCCACCCCGCCCCTGCAGCCAACCGCTGCGGCCTCCGCTCAGCACGC
CAGGAGGAAGAAGACCTCTCATCCACCTAGGCCCAGGTGGCAGACCGTGCTCTCCATCGCTGCCAAGAAT
GCCGCTCTCCTGGCGGCCCTCCTGTACCTCGGCGACCTGGCCTGGAGGTGGAGCCACCCGCCCCCACCTA
GCCCGCCCCCAGACCGGGCTGCCCTGGAGGGCTACGCGGCTCGCGTCGATGAGGTTGAGGCCAGCCTCAC
ACGGACTTTCCGCATGATCCAGGTCCAGCTGGAGGCGGTTGACAGGAAGATTGATGGCGAAGTGGGGGCG
GCGCGGGGCGGGGATGCGCTCGCTGGCCTGAAGAGGATGGAGTTCCTCCGGAAGGACGAGTTCGAGAAGT
TCTGGGATGAGGTGAAGGGCTCACTGGGCTCCTCCTCCGAGTCGGAGGTGGACCTCGATCAGGTCCGGGC
CCTGGCGCGCGAGATCGTCATGCGCGAGATTGAGAAGCACGCTGCGGACGGCATCGGGCGGGTGGATTAC
GCTGTGGCTTCCGGCGGGGGCAGGGTTGTGCGGCATAGCGAGGCCTACGTTCCCAAGAGGGGCTTCATGG
TGTGGATGTCCGGCGTGGACGTTGGGCCCAAGCCAGAGAAGATGCTGCAGCCTAGCTTCGGCGAGCCCGG
GCAGTGCTTCGCTCTCCAGGGCTCAAACGGGTTCGTGGAGGTCAAGCTGAAGTCCGGCATCATTCCAGAG
GCGGTGACCCTGGAGCACGTTTCTAAGGACGTGGCCTACGATCGCTCAACGGCGCCTAAGGGCTGCAGGG
TCTACGGGTGGTACGAGGAGACGCCCGGCGAGACCCAGTCGGGGCATGCCGCTAAGATGGCGCTCGCTGA
GTTCGCCTACGACCTGGAGAAGAACAATGTTCAGACATTCGACGTGACTGCGCCGGATGTTGGCGTGATC
AACATGGTGCGCCTCGACTTCACATCGAATCACGGCTCATCCCAGCTCACTTGCATCTACCGCCTGCGGG
TGCACGGCCATGAGCCTGTCAGCCCCGGCAGCTCGGCTGGGTCGCAGGCCTGAGACCCAGCTTTCTTGTA
CAAAGTTGGCATTATAAGAAAGCATTGCTTATCAATTTGTTGCAACGAACAGGTCACTATCAGTCAAAAT
AAAATCATTATTTGCCATCCAGCTGATATCCCCTATAGTGAGTCGTATTACATGGTCATAGCTGTTTCCT
GGCAGCTCTGGCCCGTGTCTCAAAATCTCTGATGTTACATTGCACAAGATAAAAATATATCATCATGAAC
AATAAAACTGTCTGCTTACATAAACAGTAATACAAGGGGTGTTATGAGCCATATTCAACGGGAAACGTCG
AGGCCGCGATTAAATTCCAACATGGATGCTGATTTATATGGGTATAAATGGGCTCGCGATAATGTCGGGC
AATCAGGTGCGACAATCTATCGCTTGTATGGGAAGCCCGATGCGCCAGAGTTGTTTCTGAAACATGGCAA
AGGTAGCGTTGCCAATGATGTTACAGATGAGATGGTCAGACTAAACTGGCTGACGGAATTTATGCCTCTT
CCGACCATCAAGCATTTTATCCGTACTCCTGATGATGCATGGTTACTCACCACTGCGATCCCCGGAAAAA
CAGCATTCCAGGTATTAGAAGAATATCCTGATTCAGGTGAAAATATTGTTGATGCGCTGGCAGTGTTCCT
GCGCCGGTTGCATTCGATTCCTGTTTGTAATTGTCCTTTTAACAGCGATCGCGTATTTCGTCTCGCTCAG
GCGCAATCACGAATGAATAACGGTTTGGTTGATGCGAGTGATTTTGATGACGAGCGTAATGGCTGGCCTG
TTGAACAAGTCTGGAAAGAAATGCATAAACTTTTGCCATTCTCACCGGATTCAGTCGTCACTCATGGTGA
TTTCTCACTTGATAACCTTATTTTTGACGAGGGGAAATTAATAGGTTGTATTGATGTTGGACGAGTCGGA
ATCGCAGACCGATACCAGGATCTTGCCATCCTATGGAACTGCCTCGGTGAGTTTTCTCCTTCATTACAGA
AACGGCTTTTTCAAAAATATGGTATTGATAATCCTGATATGAATAAATTGCAGTTTCATTTGATGCTCGA
TGAGTTTTTCTAATCAGAATTGGTTAATTGGTTGTAACACTGGCAGAGCATTACGCTGACTTGACGGGAC
GGCGCAAGCTCATGACCAAAATCCCTTAACGTGAGTTACGCGTCGTTCCACTGAGCGTCAGACCCCGTAG
AAAAGATCAAAGGATCTTCTTGAGATCCTTTTTTTCTGCGCGTAATCTGCTGCTTGCAAACAAAAAAACC
ACCGCTACCAGCGGTGGTTTGTTTGCCGGATCAAGAGCTACCAACTCTTTTTCCGAAGGTAACTGGCTTC
AGCAGAGCGCAGATACCAAATACTGTTCTTCTAGTGTAGCCGTAGTTAGGCCACCACTTCAAGAACTCTG
TAGCACCGCCTACATACCTCGCTCTGCTAATCCTGTTACCAGTGGCTGCTGCCAGTGGCGATAAGTCGTG
TCTTACCGGGTTGGACTCAAGACGATAGTTACCGGATAAGGCGCAGCGGTCGGGCTGAACGGGGGGTTCG
TGCACACAGCCCAGCTTGGAGCGAACGACCTACACCGAACTGAGATACCTACAGCGTGAGCTATGAGAAA
GCGCCACGCTTCCCGAAGGGAGAAAGGCGGACAGGTATCCGGTAAGCGGCAGGGTCGGAACAGGAGAGCG
CACGAGGGAGCTTCCAGGGGGAAACGCCTGGTATCTTTATAGTCCTGTCGGGTTTCGCCACCTCTGACTT
GAGCGTCGATTTTTGTGATGCTCGTCAGGGGGGCGGAGCCTATGGAAAAACGCCAGCAACGCGGCCTTTT
TACGGTTCCTGGCCTTTTGCTGGCCTTTTGCTCACATGTTCTTTCCTGCGTTATCCCCTGATTCTGTGGA
TAACCGTATTACCGCCTTTGAGTGAGCTGATACCGCTCGCCGCAGCCGAACGACCGAGCGCAGCGAGTCA
GTGAGCGAGGAAGCGGAAGAGCGCCCAATACGCAAACCGCCTCTCCCCGCGCGTTGGCCGATTCATTAAT
GCAGCTGGCACGACAGGTTTCCCGACTGGAAAGCGGGCAGTGAGCGCAACGCAATTAATACGCGTACCGC
TAGCCAGGAAGAGTTTGTAGAAACGCAAAAAGGCCATCCGTCAGGATGGCCTTCTGCTTAGTTTGATGCC
TGGCAGTTTATGGCGGGCGTCCTGCCCGCCACCCTCCGGGCCGTTGCTTCACAACGTTCAAATCCGCTCC
CGGCGGATTTGTCCTACTCAGGAGAGCGTTCACCGACAAACAACAGATAAAACGAAAGGCCCAGTCTTCC
GACTGAGCCTTTCGTTTTATTTGATGCCTGGCAGTTCCCTACTCTCGCGTTAACGCTAGCATGGATGTTT
TCCCAGTCACGACGTT
